Addgene plasmid #20985: HOXB5-pECE
Depositing lab: Corey Largman. Depositing organization: San Francisco VA Health Care System.
Backbone
  Vector backbone: pECE
  Backbone size w/o insert (bp): 2900
  Vector type: Mammalian Expression
Growth in bacteria
  Bacterial resistance: Ampicillin, 100 μg/mL
  Growth temperature: 37°C
  Growth strain: DH5alpha
  Copy number: Unknown
Gene/Insert
  Gene/Insert name: HOXB5
  Species: H. sapiens (human)
  Insert size (bp): 2356
  Entrez Gene: HOXB5 (a.k.a. HHO.C10, HOX2, HOX2A, HU-1, Hox2.1)
  Cloning method: Restriction Enzyme; 5′ cloning site SalI (unknown if destroyed); 3′ cloning site SmaI (unknown if destroyed)
  Sequencing primers: 5′ na; 3′ SV40pro-F
Resource information
  A portion of this plasmid was derived from a plasmid made by: Craig Hauser
Terms and licenses: Academic/Nonprofit Terms; Industry Terms: Not Available to Industry
How to cite: HOXB5-pECE was a gift from Corey Largman (Addgene plasmid # 20985 ; http://n2t.net/addgene:20985 ; RRID:Addgene_20985)
