[The description below was written by a language model from this plasmid's Addgene catalogue record.]
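Description:
HOXB5-pECE is a mammalian expression plasmid carrying the human HOXB5 gene in the pECE backbone. The backbone is listed at about 2.9 kb and the insert at about 2.36 kb, giving a construct of roughly 5.3 kb. The insert was placed by restriction cloning between a SalI site at the 5′ end and a SmaI site at the 3′ end; the record does not say whether either site survived ligation. The plasmid is propagated in E. coli under ampicillin selection. Its copy number is recorded as unknown, and the origin of replication is not stated. No feature table is available for this entry, so the arrangement of elements cannot be confirmed from annotation.

The promoter driving HOXB5 is not explicitly given. pECE is generally known as an SV40 early promoter-based expression vector, and the listing of an SV40 promoter forward primer for sequencing is consistent with this, but the catalogue fields do not otherwise confirm it. No epitope tags, fusion partners, reporters or mammalian selection markers are recorded. HOXB5 encodes a homeodomain transcription factor of the HOXB cluster. The insert is considerably longer than would be needed for a typical homeobox coding region alone, suggesting it may include untranslated cDNA sequence, although the record does not specify its boundaries. The construct is suited to expressing human HOXB5 in transfected mammalian cells, for example to study its transcriptional or developmental functions. The record notes that part of the plasmid derives from a plasmid made in another laboratory, and that distribution is limited to academic and nonprofit users.
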