>Addgene plasmid #20985 | HOXB5-pECE | addgene partial sequence | sequence record 26788 | Unknown primer
TTAGAGTGTGAAGAGGCTTTTTTGGAGGAGATCTAAGCTTGTCGACACCATGAGCTCGTACTTTGTAAAC
TCCTTCTCGGGGCGTTATCCAAATGGCCCGGACTATCAGTTGCTAAATTATGGCAGTGGCAGCTCTCTGA
GCGGCTCTTACAGGGATCCCGCTGCCATGCACACCGGCTCTTACGGCTACAATTACAATGGGATGGACCT
CAGCGTCAACCGCTCCTCGGCCTCCTCCAGCCACTTTGGGGCGGTGGGCGAGAGCTCGCGCGCCTTCCCC
GCGCCCGCCCAGGAGCCCCGCTTCAGGCAAGCGGCTTCGAGCTGCTCCCTGTCCTCGCCCGAGTCCCTGC
CCTGCACCAACGGCGACAGCCACGGCGCCAAGCCCTCTGCTTCGTCCCCCTCCGACCAGGCGACCTCAGC
CAGCTCCAGCGCCAATTTCACCGAAATAGACGAGGCCAGCGCGTCCTCGGAGCCTGAGGAAGCGGCAAGC
CAGCTAAGCAGCCCCAGCCTAGCTCGGGCGCAGCCAGAGCCCATGGCCACCTCCACAGCCGCGCCCGAGG
GGCAGACTCCGCAGATATTCCCCTGGATGAGGAAGCTTCACATCAGCCATGATATGACCGGGCCGGACGG
GAAAAGGGCCCGGACCGCGTATACCCGCTACCAGACCCTGGAGCTGGAAAAGGAGTTCCACTTCAACCGC
TACCTGACCCGGCGACGGCGCATCGAGATCGCCCACGCACTCTGCCTGTCCGAGCG
